>Addgene plasmid #33164 | pDMG3a | depositor partial sequence | sequence record 39244 | F55G1.12
ATTGATTTTATTTATTTTAATTTAATGAATCTCGCCGGAATGTCTGATTTGTTGCTTGGTTTGGTTTGAA
AATTATATACAAAAATAGTGGATTAAATGAT
