>Addgene plasmid #33164 | pDMG3a | addgene partial sequence | sequence record 41315 | EBV-rev 5'-GTGGTTTGTCCAAACTCATC-3'
ATCATTTAATCCACTATTTTTGTATATAATTTTCAAACCAAACCAAGCAACAAATCAGACATTCCGGCGA
GATTCATTAAATTAAAATAAATAAAATCAATTCTAGAACACTAGTAGTGATATCGAGACCGGTATAGAGC
TCCTAGAATTATTGTTCATTTTTGAGAACTCGCTCAACGAACGATTTGATATATTTTCCCATTTCATCAG
GTGCATCTTCTTGCGAAAAATGAAGACCTTTTACTTTGACAAATTCAGTATTAGGAAACTTCTTGGCACC
TTCAACAATAGCATTGGAAAAGAATCCTGGGTCCGATTCAATAAACATTTTTGGTAAATCATCACTTGCA
CGTAGATAAGCATTATAATTCCTAACAATTTGTACAACGTCAGGTTTACCACCTTTTACTAACGGGATTT
CACGAGGCCATGATAATGTTGGACGACGAACTTCACCTTTCTCTTTGAATGGTTCAAGATATGCTGCAAA
TTCTTCTGGTTCTAACTTTCTCATGATTTTTGATGGCAACATGGTTTCCACGAAGAAGTTATTCTCCAAA
ACCATTTTTTCTCCTTCTTCAGATTTGATCAACGCAATATCTTCTTCAATATCAGGCCATTCATCCCATG
ATTCAATCACATCTACTACACTTTCAGCGTGAACTATTGCTTTGATCTTATCTTGATGCTCATAGCTATA
ATGAAATGCCAAACAAGCACCCCAATCATGGCCGACAAAAATGATCTTCTTTGGTAAATTAAGAAGTTCA
AACCATGCAGTAAGATATTTGTAATGATCAAGTAACCTATAAGAACCATTACCAGATTTGCCTGATTTGC
CCATACCAATAAGGTCTGGTATAATACACCGCGCTACTGGCTCAATATGTGGCACAACATGTCGCC
