[The description below was written by a language model from this plasmid's Addgene catalogue record.]
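Description:
pDMG3a is a mammalian luciferase reporter plasmid built on the pIS1 backbone (about 4.1 kb without insert). It is propagated in E. coli as a high-copy plasmid under ampicillin selection. The record does not list the origin of replication, the promoter driving the reporter, the polyadenylation signal or the type of luciferase encoded, and no feature table is provided, so these elements cannot be described beyond what the backbone name implies.

The insert is the 3′ untranslated region of the Caenorhabditis elegans gene F55G1.12, cloned by restriction digestion between XbaI and EagI sites, both of which remain intact. The catalogue lists luciferase as an N-terminal "fusion" carried on the backbone. Because the insert is a UTR rather than coding sequence, this means the nematode fragment sits downstream of the luciferase open reading frame and forms the 3′UTR of the reporter transcript. In this arrangement, any regulatory sites within the UTR, such as microRNA target sites, can influence the stability or translation of the luciferase mRNA, and changes in luciferase activity report that effect.

The associated publication concerns how weak seed-pairing stability and high target-site abundance reduce the targeting proficiency of lsy-6 and other microRNAs. This suggests that the plasmid serves as a reporter in transfected mammalian cells for measuring microRNA-mediated repression through this UTR. The record does not say which microRNA sites the fragment contains, or whether this version carries wild-type or mutated sites.
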