Addgene plasmid #33164: pDMG3a
Depositing lab: David Bartel. Depositing organization: Whitehead Institute for Biomedical Research. Publication: Weak seed-pairing stability and high target-site abundance decrease the proficiency of lsy-6 and other microRNAs. Garcia DM, Baek D, Shin C, Bell GW, Grimson A, Bartel DP. Nat Struct Mol Biol. 2011 Sep 11;18(10):1139-46. doi: 10.1038/nsmb.2115. PubMed 21909094.
Backbone
  Vector backbone: pIS1
  Backbone manufacturer: Addgene (#12179)
  Backbone size w/o insert (bp): 4085
  Vector type: Mammalian Expression, Luciferase
Growth in bacteria
  Bacterial resistance: Ampicillin, 100 μg/mL
  Growth temperature: 37°C
  Growth strain: DH5alpha
  Copy number: High Copy
Gene/Insert
  Gene/Insert name: F55G1.12 3'UTR
  Species: C. elegans (nematode)
  GenBank ID: NM_068805
  Entrez Gene: F55G1.12 (a.k.a. F55G1.12)
  Tag / fusion protein: Luciferase (N terminal on backbone)
  Cloning method: Restriction Enzyme; 5′ cloning site XbaI (not destroyed); 3′ cloning site EagI (not destroyed)
  Sequencing primers: 5′ none; 3′ EBV Reverse
Terms and licenses: Academic/Nonprofit Terms; Industry Terms: Not Available to Industry
How to cite: pDMG3a was a gift from David Bartel (Addgene plasmid # 33164 ; http://n2t.net/addgene:33164 ; RRID:Addgene_33164)
